>Addgene plasmid #58086 | tdTomato-Cx43-7 | depositor partial sequence | sequence record 89223 | insert sequence
GACGTCAGATCCGCTAGCGCTACCGGACTCAGATCTCGAGCTCAAGCTTCGAATTCGGCAGCACTTTTCT
TTCATTGGGGGGAAGGCGTGAGGAAAGTACCAAACAGCAGCAGACTTTTAAACTTTAAACAGACAGGTCT
GAGAGCCTGAACTCTCATTTTTCCTTTGACTTCAGCCTCCAAGGAGTTCCACCAACTTTGGCGCGCCGGC
TTCACTTTCATTAAGTGAAAGAGAGGTGCCCAGACATGGGTGACTGGAGTGCCTTGGGGAAGCTTCTGGA
CAAGGTCCAAGCCTACTCCACCGCTGGAGGGAAGGTGTGGCTGTCAGTGCTCTTCATATTCAGAATCCTG
CTCCTGGGGACAGCTGTTGAGTCAGCTTGGGGTGATGAACAGTCTGCCTTTCGCTGTAACACTCAACAAC
CTGGCTGCGAAAACGTCTGCTATGACAAGTCCTTCCCCATCTCTCACGTGCGCTTCTGGGTCCTTCAGAT
CATATTCGTGTCTGTGCCCACACTCCTGTACTTGGCCCATGTGTTCTATGTGATGAGGAAGGAAGAGAAG
CTAAACAAGAAAGAAGAGGAGCTCAAAGTGGCCCAGACTGACGGGGTCAACGTGGAGATGCACCTGAAGC
AGATTGAAATCAAGAAGTTCAAGTACGGGATTGAAGAGCACGGCAAGGTGAAAATGAGGGGCGGCTTGCT
GAGAACCTACATCATCAGCATCCTCTTCAAGTCTGTCTTCGAGGTGGCCTTCCTGCTCATCCAGTGGTAC
ATCTATGGGTTCAGCTTGAGCGCGGTCTACACCTGCAAGAGAGATCCCTGCCCCCACCAGGTAGACTGCT
TCCTCTCACGTCCCACGGAGAAAACCATCTTCATCATCTTCATGCTGGTGGTGTCCTTGGTGTCTCTCGC
TTTGAACATCATTGAGCTCTTCTACGTCTTCTTCAAAGGCGTTAAGGATCGCGTGAAGGGAAGAAGCGAT
CCTTACCACGCCACCACTGGCCCACTGAGCCCATCAAAAGACTGCGGATCTCCAAAATACGCCTACTTCA
ATGGCTGCTCCTCACCAACGGCTCCACTCTCGCCTATGTCTCCTCCTGGGTACAAGCTGGTTACTGGTGA
CAGAAACAATTCCTCGTGCCGCAATTACAACAAGCAAGCTAGCGAGCAAAACTGGGCGAACTACAGCGCA
GAGCAAAATCGCATGGGGCAGGCCGGAAGCACCATCTCCAACTCGCACGCCCAGCCGTTCGATTTCCCCG
ACGACAACCAGAATGCCAAAAAAGTTGCTGCTGGACATGAACTCCAGCCATTAGCCATCGTGGACCAACG
ACCTTCCAGCAGAGCCAGCAGCCGCGCCAGCAGCAGGCCTCGGCCTGATGACCTGGAGATTGCGGATCCA
CCGGTCGCCACCATGGTGAGCAAGGGCGAGGAGGTCATCAAAGAGTTCATGCGCTTCAAGGTGCGCATGG
AGGGCTCCATGAACGGCCACGAGTTCGAGATCGAGGGCGAGGGCGAGGGCCGCCCCTACGAGGGCACCCA
GACCGCCAAGCTGAAGGTGACCAAGGGCGGCCCCCTGCCCTTCGCCTGGGACATCCTGTCCCCCCAGTTC
ATGTACGGCTCCAAGGCGTACGTGAAGCACCCCGCCGACATCCCCGATTACAAGAAGCTGTCCTTCCCCG
AGGGCTTCAAGTGGGAGCGCGTGATGAACTTCGAGGACGGCGGTCTGGTGACCGTGACCCAGGACTCCTC
CCTGCAGGACGGCACGCTGATCTACAAGGTGAAGATGCGCGGCACCAACTTCCCCCCCGACGGCCCCGTA
ATGCAGAAGAAGACCATGGGCTGGGAGGCCTCCACCGAGCGCCTGTACCCCCGCGACGGCGTGCTGAAGG
GCGAGATCCACCAGGCCCTGAAGCTGAAGGACGGCGGCCACTACCTGGTGGAGTTCAAGACCATCTACAT
GGCCAAGAAGCCCGTGCAACTGCCCGGCTACTACTACGTGGACACCAAGCTGGACATCACCTCCCACAAC
GAGGACTACACCATCGTGGAACAGTACGAGCGCTCCGAGGGCCGCCACCACCTGTTCCTGGGGCATGGCA
CCGGCAGCACCGGCAGCGGCAGCTCCGGCACCGCCTCCTCCGAGGACAACAACATGGCCGTCATCAAAGA
GTTCATGCGCTTCAAGGTGCGCATGGAGGGCTCCATGAACGGCCACGAGTTCGAGATCGAGGGCGAGGGC
GAGGGCCGCCCCTACGAGGGCACCCAGACCGCCAAGCTGAAGGTGACCAAGGGCGGCCCCCTGCCCTTCG
CCTGGGACATCCTGTCCCCCCAGTTCATGTACGGCTCCAAGGCGTACGTGAAGCACCCCGCCGACATCCC
CGATTACAAGAAGCTGTCCTTCCCCGAGGGCTTCAAGTGGGAGCGCGTGATGAACTTCGAGGACGGCGGT
CTGGTGACCGTGACCCAGGACTCCTCCCTGCAGGACGGCACGCTGATCTACAAGGTGAAGATGCGCGGCA
CCAACTTCCCCCCCGACGGCCCCGTAATGCAGAAGAAGACCATGGGCTGGGAGGCCTCCACCGAGCGCCT
GTACCCCCGCGACGGCGTGCTGAAGGGCGAGATCCACCAGGCCCTGAAGCTGAAGGACGGCGGCCACTAC
CTGGTGGAGTTCAAGACCATCTACATGGCCAAGAAGCCCGTGCAACTGCCCGGCTACTACTACGTGGACA
CCAAGCTGGACATCACCTCCCACAACGAGGACTACACCATCGTGGAACAGTACGAGCGCTCCGAGGGCCG
CCACCACCTGTTCCTGTACGGCATGGACGAGCTGTACAAGTAAGCGGCCGCGACTCTAGATCATAATCAG
CCATACCACATGAGAG
