>Addgene plasmid #58086 | tdTomato-Cx43-7 | addgene partial sequence | sequence record 160003 | mCherryseq-R 5'-cctcctcgcccttgctcaccat-3'
TCTCCAGGTCATCAGGCCGAGGCCTGCTGCTGGCGCGGCTGCTGGCTCTGCTGGAAGGTCGTTGGTCCAC
GATGGCTAATGGCTGGAGTTCATGTCCAGCAGCAACTTTTTTGGCATTCTGGTTGTCGTCGGGGAAATCG
AACGGCTGGGCGTGCGAGTTGGAGATGGTGCTTCCGGCCTGCCCCATGCGATTTTGCTCTGCGCTGTAGT
TCGCCCAGTTTTGCTCGCTAGCTTGCTTGTTGTAATTGCGGCACGAGGAATTGTTTCTGTCACCAGTAAC
CAGCTTGTACCCAGGAGGAGACATAGGCGAGAGTGGAGCCGTTGGTGAGGAGCAGCCATTGAAGTAGGCG
TATTTTGGAGATCCGCAGTCTTTTGATGGGCTCAGTGGGCCAGTGGTGGCGTGGTAAGGATCGCTTCTTC
CCTTCACGCGATCCTTAACGCCCTTGAAGAAGACGTAGAAGAGCTCAATGATGTTCAAAGCGAGAGACAC
CAAGGACACCACCAGCATGAAGATGATGAAGATGGTTTTCTCCGTGGGACGTGAGAGGAAGCAGTCTACC
TGGTGGGGGCAGGGATCTCTCTTGCAGGTGTAGACCGCGCTCAAGCTGAACCCATAGATGTACCACTGGA
TGAGCAGGAAGGCCACCTCGAAGACAGACTTGAAGAGGATGCTGATGATGTAGGTTCTCAGCAAGCCGCC
CCTCATTTTCACCTTGCCGTGCTCTTCAATCCCGTACTTGAACTTCTTGATTTCAATCTGCTTCAGGTGC
ATCTCCACGTTGACCCCGTCAGTCTGGGCCACTTTGAGCTCCTCTTCTTTCTTGTTTAGCTTCTCTTCCT
TC
