[The description below was written by a language model from this plasmid's Addgene catalogue record.]
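Description:
tdTomato-Cx43-7 is a mammalian expression plasmid that produces rat connexin 43 (alpha-1 connexin, Gja1) fused to the red fluorescent protein tdTomato. It is built on a tdTomato fusion-vector backbone of about 4.75 kb before insertion. It is maintained in E. coli as a high-copy plasmid under kanamycin selection. A neomycin resistance marker allows G418 selection of transfected mammalian cells, so stable lines can be made as well as transient transfectants. No feature table accompanies the record, so the origin of replication, the polyadenylation signal and the promoters driving the resistance marker are not explicitly listed. An SV40 polyA reverse sequencing primer is given, which suggests an SV40 polyadenylation signal downstream of the fusion.

Expression of the fusion is driven by the CMV promoter, a strong constitutive promoter in most mammalian cell types. Connexin 43 is a gap junction channel subunit. Connexins assemble into hemichannels that dock between adjacent cells and cluster into gap junction plaques, so the tagged protein acts as a fluorescent marker for these structures. tdTomato is a bright tandem-dimer red fluorescent protein, recorded here with excitation at 554 nm and emission at 581 nm. The record does not state which end of connexin 43 carries tdTomato, nor the linker. The "7" in the name may refer to linker length, but this is not confirmed. The cloning method is listed as unknown. The stated purpose is gap junction localization, which makes the plasmid suitable for live- or fixed-cell imaging of junctional plaques and connexin trafficking, and as a red organelle-type marker alongside other fluorescent colours.
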