Addgene plasmid #58086: tdTomato-Cx43-7
Purpose: Localization: Gap Junctions, Excitation: 554, Emission: 581
Depositing lab: Michael Davidson. Depositing organization: Florida State University, Tallahassee. Publication: Improving the photostability of bright monomeric orange and red fluorescent proteins. Shaner NC, Lin MZ, McKeown MR, Steinbach PA, Hazelwood KL, Davidson MW, Tsien RY. Nat Methods. 2008 Jun;5(6):545-51. doi: 10.1038/nmeth.1209. Epub 2008 May 4. PubMed 18454154.
Backbone
  Vector backbone: tdTomato
  Backbone size w/o insert (bp): 4750
  Vector type: Mammalian Expression
  Selectable markers: Neomycin (select with G418)
Growth in bacteria
  Bacterial resistance: Kanamycin, 50 μg/mL
  Growth temperature: 37°C
  Growth strain: DH5alpha
  Copy number: High Copy
Gene/Insert
  Gene/Insert name: Cx43 (alt names: Rat Alpha-1 Connexin 43; NM_012567.2)
  Species: R. norvegicus (rat)
  Promoter: CMV
  Tag / fusion protein: tdTomato
  Cloning method: Unknown
  Sequencing primers: 5′ CMV-F; 3′ SV40pA-R
Terms and licenses: Academic/Nonprofit Terms; Industry Terms: Not Available to Industry
Depositor comments: R. norvegicus (rat) Alpha-1 Connexin 43. Excitation = 554; Emission = 581
How to cite: tdTomato-Cx43-7 was a gift from Michael Davidson (Addgene plasmid # 58086 ; http://n2t.net/addgene:58086 ; RRID:Addgene_58086)
